>Addgene plasmid #207285 | pHCMV_KUNV_PrME | addgene full sequence | sequence record 407379 | Addgene NGS Result
GCGGCCGCTCTAGAGAGCTTGGCCCATTGCATACGTTGTATCCATATCATAATATGTACATTTATATTGG
CTCATGTCCAACATTACCGCCATGTTGACATTGATTATTGACTAGTTATTAATAGTAATCAATTACGGGG
TCATTAGTTCATAGCCCATATATGGAGTTCCGCGTTACATAACTTACGGTAAATGGCCCGCCTGGCTGAC
CGCCCAACGACCCCCGCCCATTGACGTCAATAATGACGTATGTTCCCATAGTAACGCCAATAGGGACTTT
CCATTGACGTCAATGGGTGGAGTATTTACGGTAAACTGCCCACTTGGCAGTACATCAAGTGTATCATATG
CCAAGTACGCCCCCTATTGACGTCAATGACGGTAAATGGCCCGCCTGGCATTATGCCCAGTACATGACCT
TATGGGACTTTCCTACTTGGCAGTACATCTACGTATTAGTCATCGCTATTACCATGGTGATGCGGTTTTG
GCAGTACATCAATGGGCGTGGATAGCGGTTTGACTCACGGGGATTTCCAAGTCTCCACCCCATTGACGTC
AATGGGAGTTTGTTTTGGCACCAAAATCAACGGGACTTTCCAAAATGTCGTAACAACTCCGCCCCATTGA
CGCAAATGGGCGGTAGGCGTGTACGGTGGGAGGTCTATATAAGCAGAGCTCGTTTAGTGAACCGTCAGAT
CGCCTGGACACGCCATCCACGCTGTTTTGACCTCCATAGATGACACCGGGACCGATCCAGCCTCCGGTCG
ACCGATCCTGAGAACTTCAGGGTGAGTTTGGGGACCCTTGATTGTTCTTTCTTTTTCGCTATTGTAAAAT
TCATGTTATATGGAGGGGGCAAAGTTTTCAGGGTGTTGTTTAGAATGGGAAGATGTCCCTTGTATCACCA
TGGACCCTCATGATAATTTTGTTTCTTTCACTTTCTACTCTGTTGACAACCATTGTCTCCTCTTATTTTC
TTTTCATTTTCTGTAACTTTTTCGTTAAACTTTAGCTTGCATTTGTAACGAATTTTTAAATTCACTTTTG
TTTATTTGTCAGATTGTAAGTACTTTCTCTAATCACTTTTTTTTCAAGGCAATCAGGGTATATTATATTG
TACTTCAGCACAGTTTTAGAGAACAATTGTTATAATTAAATGATAAGGTAGAATATTTCTGCATATAAAT
TCTGGCTGGCGTGGAAATATTCTTATTGGTAGAAACAACTACACCCTGGTCATCATCCTGCCTTTCTCTT
TATGGTTACAATGATATACACTGTTTGAGATGAGGATAAAATACTCTGAGTCCAAACCGGGCCCCTCTGC
TAACCATGTTCATGCCTTCTTCTCTTTCCTACAGCTCCTGGGCAACGTGCTGGTTGTTGTGCTGTCTCAT
CATTTTGGCAAAGAATTCGCCACCATGGGCGGCGGCAAGACCGGAATCGCCTTCATGATCGGCCTCATTG
CCGGCGTGGGCGCCGTGACACTGTCCAACTTCCAAGGCAAGGTCATGATGACAGTGAACGCCACCGACGT
CACCGACATTATCACCATTCCTCCCGCCGCCGGCAAAAATCTGTGCATCGTGAGAGCTATGGATGTCGGA
CACATGTGTGACGACACCATCACCTATGAGTGCCCCGTGCTGAGCGCCGGAAATGACCCCGAGGATATCG
ACTGCTGGTGTACCAAGCTCGCCGTCTACGTGAGATACGGAAGATGCACAAAGACAAGACATAGCAGAAG
GTCTAGAAGGTCTCTGACAGTGCAGACACATGGCGAGAGCACACTGAGCAATAAGAAGGGCGCTTGGATG
GACTCCACAAAAGCCACAAGATACCTCGTGAAAACCGAGAGCTGGATTCTGAGAAATCCCGGATACGCTC
TCGTCGCTGCTGTGATCGGATGGATGCTCGGCTCCAACACAATGCAGAGAGTGGTGTTTGCTGTGCTGCT
GCTCCTCGTCGCCCCCGCCTATTCCTTCAACTGTCTGGGCATGTCCAATAGAGACTTTCTGGAAGGAGTG
TCCGGAGCCACATGGGTGGATCTCGTGCTCGAGGGCGACAGCTGCGTCACAATCATGTCCAAGGACAAAC
CCACCATCGACGTGAAGATGATGAATATGGAGGCCGCCAACCTCGCTGAGGTGAGATCCTACTGTTATCT
CGCCACCGTGTCCGAACTCTCCACAAAGGCCGCTTGCCCCACCATGGGAGAAGCCCACAATGACAAAAGA
GCCGACCCCAGCTTCGTGTGCAAGCAAGGCGTGGTGGATAGAGGATGGGGCAATGGCTGTGGCCTCTTCG
GCAAGGGATCCATCGATACATGCGCCAAGTTTGCTTGTAGCACCAAGGCCACCGGAAGAACAATCCTCAA
GGAGAACATCAAGTACGAGGTGGCCATTTTTGTCCATGGACCCACAACCGTGGAGAGCCACGGCAACTAT
TTCACCCAGACCGGCGCTGCTCAAGCTGGAAGATTCAGCATCACACCCGCCGCCCCCAGCTACACACTGA
AACTGGGAGAGTATGGCGAAGTGACAGTGGACTGTGAGCCTAGATCCGGCATCGACACCTCCGCTTATTA
TGTGATGACCGTGGGCACCAAGACATTCCTCGTGCATAGAGAATGGTTCATGGATCTGAATCTGCCTTGG
AGCTCCGCCGAAAGCAACGTGTGGAGAAATAGGGAGACACTGATGGAGTTCGAGGAGCCCCATGCTACCA
AGCAGAGCGTGATCGCTCTGGGCAGCCAAGAGGGAGCTCTGCACCAAGCTCTGGCCGGCGCCATCCCCGT
GGAGTTTAGCTCCAACACAGTGAAGCTCACATCCGGCCATCTCAAATGTAGAGTCAAGATGGAGAAACTG
CAGCTGAAAGGCACCACCTACGGAGTGTGTAGCAAGGCCTTTAGGTTCCTCGGCACACCCGCCGATACCG
GCCACGGAACAGTGGTCCTCGAACTGCAGTACACCGGCACCGATGGACCTTGCAAGATTCCTATTTCCAG
CGTGGCCTCTCTGAATGATCTGACCCCCGTGGGCAGACTCGTCACAGTCAACCCCTTTGTCAGCGTCAGC
ACAGCCAACGCTAAGGTGCTGATTGAACTCGAGCCCCCTTTTGGCGATAGCTACATCGTGGTGGGAAGGG
GCGAGCAACAGATCAACCATCACTGGCACAAGTCCGGCAGCAGCATCGGCAAAGCCTTCACCGCCACACT
CAAGGGCGCCCAAAGACTGGCTGCCCTCGGAGACACCGCTTGGGATTTCGGAAGCGTCGGAGGCGTGTTT
ACAAGCGTCGGAAAGGCTGTCCATCAAGTGTTCGGCGGCGCTTTTAGATCCCTCTTCGGAGGAATGAGCT
GGATTACCCAAGGACTGCTGGGCGCTCTGCTGCTGTGGATGGGCATCAATGCTAGAGATAGGTCCATTGC
TCTGACCTTTCTGGCCGTGGGAGGAGTGCTGCTGTTTCTGTCCGTCAACGTGCACGCTTGATGTCTTCCT
GGAGCTCCAGTCATTGACTATAACGTCTCAGATCTTTTTCCCTCTGCCAAAAATTATGGGGACATCATGA
AGCCCCTTGAGCATCTGACTTCTGGCTAATAAAGGAAATTTATTTTCATTGCAATAGTGTGTTGGAATTT
TTTGTGTCTCTCACTCGGAAGGACATATGGGAGGGCAAATCATTTAAAACATCAGAATGAGTATTTGGTT
TAGAGTTTGGCAACATATGCCCATATGCTGGCTGCCATGAACAAAGGTTGGCTATAAAGAGGTCATCAGT
ATATGAAACAGCCCCCTGCTGTCCATTCCTTATTCCATAGAAAAGCCTTGACTTGAGGTTAGATTTTTTT
TATATTTTGTTTTGTGTTATTTTTTTCTTTAACATCCCTAAAATTTTCCTTACATGTTTTACTAGCCAGA
TTTTTCCTCCTCTCCTGACTACTCCCAGTCATAGCTGTCCCTCTTCTCTTATGGAGATCCCTCGACGGAT
CGGCCGCAATTCGTAATCATGTCATAGCTGTTTCCTGTGTGAAATTGTTATCCGCTCACAATTCCACACA
ACATACGAGCCGGAAGCATAAAGTGTAAAGCCTGGGGTGCCTAATGAGTGAGCTAACTCACATTAATTGC
GTTGCGCTCACTGCCCGCTTTCCAGTCGGGAAACCTGTCGTGCCAGCTGCATTAATGAATCGGCCAACGC
GCGGGGAGAGGCGGTTTGCGTATTGGGCGCTCTTCCGCTTCCTCGCTCACTGACTCGCTGCGCTCGGTCG
TTCGGCTGCGGCGAGCGGTATCAGCTCACTCAAAGGCGGTAATACGGTTATCCACAGAATCAGGGGATAA
CGCAGGAAAGAACATGTGAGCAAAAGGCCAGCAAAAGGCCAGGAACCGTAAAAAGGCCGCGTTGCTGGCG
TTTTTCCATAGGCTCCGCCCCCCTGACGAGCATCACAAAAATCGACGCTCAAGTCAGAGGTGGCGAAACC
CGACAGGACTATAAAGATACCAGGCGTTTCCCCCTGGAAGCTCCCTCGTGCGCTCTCCTGTTCCGACCCT
GCCGCTTACCGGATACCTGTCCGCCTTTCTCCCTTCGGGAAGCGTGGCGCTTTCTCATAGCTCACGCTGT
AGGTATCTCAGTTCGGTGTAGGTCGTTCGCTCCAAGCTGGGCTGTGTGCACGAACCCCCCGTTCAGCCCG
ACCGCTGCGCCTTATCCGGTAACTATCGTCTTGAGTCCAACCCGGTAAGACACGACTTATCGCCACTGGC
AGCAGCCACTGGTAACAGGATTAGCAGAGCGAGGTATGTAGGCGGTGCTACAGAGTTCTTGAAGTGGTGG
CCTAACTACGGCTACACTAGAAGAACAGTATTTGGTATCTGCGCTCTGCTGAAGCCAGTTACCTTCGGAA
AAAGAGTTGGTAGCTCTTGATCCGGCAAACAAACCACCGCTGGTAGCGGTGGTTTTTTTGTTTGCAAGCA
GCAGATTACGCGCAGAAAAAAAGGATCTCAAGAAGATCCTTTGATCTTTTCTACGGGGTCTGACGCTCAG
TGGAACGAAAACTCACGTTAAGGGATTTTGGTCATGAGATTATCAAAAAGGATCTTCACCTAGATCCTTT
TAAATTAAAAATGAAGTTTTAAATCAATCTAAAGTATATATGAGTAAACTTGGTCTGACAGTTACCAATG
CTTAATCAGTGAGGCACCTATCTCAGCGATCTGTCTATTTCGTTCATCCATAGTTGCCTGACTCCCCGTC
GTGTAGATAACTACGATACGGGAGGGCTTACCATCTGGCCCCAGTGCTGCAATGATACCGCGAGACCCAC
GCTCACCGGCACCAGATTTATCAGCAATAAACCAGCCAGCCGGAAGGGCCGAGCGCAGAAGTGGTCCTGC
AACTTTATCCGCCTCCATCCAGTCTATTAATTGTTGCCGGGAAGCTAGAGTAAGTAGTTCGCCAGTTAAT
AGTTTGCGCAACGTTGTTGCCATTGCTACAGGCATCGTGGTGTCACGCTCGTCGTTTGGTATGGCTTCAT
TCAGCTCCGGTTCCCAACGATCAAGGCGAGTTACATGATCCCCCATGTTGTGCAAAAAAGCGGTTAGCTC
CTTCGGTCCTCCGATCGTTGTCAGAAGTAAGTTGGCCGCAGTGTTATCACTCATGGTTATGGCAGCACTG
CATAATTCTCTTACTGTCATGCCATCCGTAAGATGCTTTTCTGTGACTGGTGAGTACTCAACCAAGTCAT
TCTGAGAATAGTGTATGCGGCGACCGAGTTGCTCTTGCCCGGCGTCAATACGGGATAATACCGCGCCACA
TAGCAGAACTTTAAAAGTGCTCATCATTGGAAAACGTTCTTCGGGGCGAAAACTCTCAAGGATCTTACCG
CTGTTGAGATCCAGTTCGATGTAACCCACTCGTGCACCCAACTGATCTTCAGCATCTTTTACTTTCACCA
GCGTTTCTGGGTGAGCAAAAACAGGAAGGCAAAATGCCGCAAAAAAGGGAATAAGGGCGACACGGAAATG
TTGAATACTCATACTCTTCCTTTTTCAATATTATTGAAGCATTTATCAGGGTTATTGTCTCATGAGCGGA
TACATATTTGAATGTATTTAGAAAAATAAACAAATAGGGGTTCCGCGCACATTTCCCCGAAAAGTGCCAC
CTAAATTGTAAGCGTTAATATTTTGTTAAAATTCGCGTTAAATTTTTGTTAAATCAGCTCATTTTTTAAC
CAATAGGCCGAAATCGGCAAAATCCCTTATAAATCAAAAGAATAGACCGAGATAGGGT
[37 nt withheld, positions 6289-6325]
AAAGAACGTGGACTCCAACGTCAAAGG
[49 nt withheld, positions 6353-6401]
T
[91 nt withheld, positions 6403-6493]
G
[124 nt withheld, positions 6495-6618]
CCCATTCGCCATTCAGGCTGCGCAACTGTTGGGAAGGGCGATCGGTGCGGGCCTCTTCGCTATTACGCCA
GCTGGCGAAAGGGGGATGTGCTGCAAGGCGATTAAGTTGGGTAACGCCAGGGTTTTCCCAGTCACGACGT
TGTAAAACGACGGCCAGTGAGCGCGCGTAATACGACTCACTATAGGGCGAATTGGAGCTCCACCGCGGTG
Features (pLannotate 1.2.2; 16 found; start..end, strand, type, name):
     97..476     +  enhancer       CMV enhancer: human cytomegalovirus immediate early enhancer
    477..680     +  promoter       CMV promoter: human cytomegalovirus (CMV) immediate early promoter
    792..1364    +  intron         β-globin intron: intron from rabbit β-globin gene
   1428..3488    +  CDS            POLS_JAEVJ (fragment): Experimental evidence at protein level: Swiss-Prot protein existence level 1. [Non-structural protein 1']: May play a role in neuroinvasiveness. From Japanese encephalitis virus (strain Jaoars982) (JEV).
   3598..3653    +  polyA_signal   β-globin poly(A) signal: rabbit β-globin polyadenylation signal (Gil and Proudfoot, 1987)
   4035..4051    -  protein_bind   lac operator: The lac repressor binds to the lac operator to inhibit transcription in E. coli. This inhibition can be relieved by adding lactose or isopropyl-β-D-thiogalactopyranoside (IPTG). lac repressor encoded by lacI
   4059..4089    -  promoter       lac promoter: promoter for the E. coli lac operon
   4104..4125    -  protein_bind   CAP binding site: CAP binding activates transcription in the presence of cAMP. E. coli catabolite activator protein
   4138..4230    -  CDS            lacI (fragment): lac repressor; lacI; The lac repressor binds to the lac operator to inhibit transcription in E. coli. This inhibition can be relieved by adding lactose or isopropyl-β-D-thiogalactopyranoside (IPTG).
   4413..5001    -  rep_origin     ori: high-copy-number ColE1/pMB1/pBR322/pUC origin of replication
   5172..6032    -  CDS            AmpR: β-lactamase; bla; confers resistance to ampicillin, carbenicillin, and related antibiotics
   6033..6137    -  promoter       AmpR promoter: bla
   6190..6618    -  rep_origin     f1 ori (sequence partly withheld): f1 bacteriophage origin of replication; arrow indicates direction of (+) strand synthesis
   6623..6778    -  CDS            lacZα (fragment): LacZα fragment of β-galactosidase; lacZ fragment
   6786..6804    +  promoter       T7 promoter: promoter for bacteriophage T7 RNA polymerase
   6813..14      +  misc_feature   MCS (fragment) (across the origin): pBluescript multiple cloning site
