[The description below was written by a language model from this plasmid's Addgene catalogue record and pLannotate feature annotations shown in this document.]
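Description:
pHCMV_KUNV_PrME is a mammalian expression plasmid built on the pHCMV backbone that drives production of the Kunjin virus prM and E (PrME) envelope glycoproteins. The sequenced record is 6,828 nt, matching the sum of the stated backbone and the roughly 2.06 kb insert. In bacteria it is maintained as a high-copy plasmid through a ColE1/pUC-type origin and selected with ampicillin via the β-lactamase gene. An f1 phage origin and remnants of a pBluescript-style cloning region (lacZα and lacI fragments, lac promoter/operator, T7 promoter, partial MCS) are also present as backbone carry-over and play no evident role in the payload.

The expression cassette consists of the human CMV immediate-early enhancer and promoter, followed by a rabbit β-globin intron, which generally improves transcript processing and expression. Next come the PrME open reading frame and a rabbit β-globin polyadenylation signal. The insert was made by synthesis, codon-optimized for mammalian cells, and placed between EcoRI and BglII sites that both remain intact. The automated annotation labels this coding region as a fragment of the Japanese encephalitis virus polyprotein. This reflects a homology match to a related flavivirus rather than the actual source, which the catalogue entry gives as Kunjin virus.

The stated purpose is mammalian expression of the Kunjin PrME protein. The associated publication concerns modular envelope design for cell type-specific delivery, which suggests the plasmid supplies a viral envelope component for such delivery particles, although the record does not detail the specific application. No epitope tag, reporter or mammalian selection marker is annotated.
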