Addgene plasmid #207285: pHCMV_KUNV_PrME
Purpose: Mammalian expression of Kunjin virus PrME protein
Depositing lab: Feng Zhang. Depositing organization: Broad Institute. Publication: Cell type-specific delivery by modular envelope design. Strebinger D, Frangieh CJ, Friedrich MJ, Faure G, Macrae RK, Zhang F. Nat Commun. 2023 Aug 23;14(1):5141. doi: 10.1038/s41467-023-40788-8. PubMed 37612276.
Backbone
  Vector backbone: pHCMV
  Backbone manufacturer: Clontech
  Backbone size w/o insert (bp): 4764
  Vector type: Mammalian Expression
Growth in bacteria
  Bacterial resistance: Ampicillin, 100 μg/mL
  Growth temperature: 37°C
  Growth strain: NEB Stable
  Copy number: High Copy
Gene/Insert
  Gene/Insert name: KUNV_PrME
  Species: Kunjin virus
  Insert size (bp): 2064
  Mutation: mammalian codon optimization
  Promoter: CMV promoter
  Cloning method: Restriction Enzyme; 5′ cloning site EcoRI (not destroyed); 3′ cloning site BglII (not destroyed)
Resource information
  A portion of this plasmid was derived from a plasmid made by: synthesis
Terms and licenses: Academic/Nonprofit Terms; Industry Terms: Not Available to Industry
Depositor comments: GenBank: AAP78941.1
How to cite: pHCMV_KUNV_PrME was a gift from Feng Zhang (Addgene plasmid # 207285 ; http://n2t.net/addgene:207285 ; RRID:Addgene_207285)
